Addgene plasmid #11004: pRS314-URA3
Depositing lab: Francisco Malagon. Depositing organization: National Cancer Institute (NCI).
Backbone
  Vector backbone: pRS314
  Backbone size w/o insert (bp): 4783
  Vector type: Bacterial Expression, Yeast Expression
Growth in bacteria
  Bacterial resistance: Ampicillin, 100 μg/mL
  Growth temperature: 37°C
  Growth strain: DH5alpha
  Copy number: High Copy
Gene/Insert
  Gene/Insert name: URA3
  Species: S. cerevisiae (budding yeast)
  Insert size (bp): 1598
  Mutation: Wild type
  Entrez Gene: URA3 (a.k.a. YEL021W)
  Cloning method: Restriction Enzyme; 5′ cloning site EagI (not destroyed); 3′ cloning site SacI (not destroyed)
  Sequencing primers: 5′ T3; 3′ T7
Terms and licenses: Academic/Nonprofit Terms; Industry Terms: Not Available to Industry
How to cite: pRS314-URA3 was a gift from Francisco Malagon (Addgene plasmid # 11004 ; http://n2t.net/addgene:11004 ; RRID:Addgene_11004)
