[The description below was written by a language model from this plasmid's Addgene catalogue record and pLannotate feature annotations shown in this document.]
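Description:
pRS314-URA3 is an E. coli–yeast shuttle plasmid built on the pRS314 centromeric backbone, carrying a wild-type copy of the Saccharomyces cerevisiae URA3 gene in addition to the vector's own TRP1 marker. In bacteria it replicates from a high-copy ColE1/pUC-type origin and is selected through the β-lactamase (AmpR) gene with its native promoter. An f1 origin is also present and permits production of single-stranded DNA. In yeast, the CEN6 centromere fused to an autonomously replicating sequence (CEN/ARS) gives stable, low-copy maintenance, and TRP1, expressed from its own promoter, complements tryptophan auxotrophy.

The roughly 1.6 kb insert was cloned between the EagI and SacI sites of the pBluescript-derived polylinker, both of which were preserved. This interrupts the lacZα region, so that the insert is flanked by the T3 and T7 promoters and sits downstream of the lac promoter/operator elements. The annotated insert comprises the URA3 coding sequence, encoding orotidine-5'-phosphate decarboxylase, driven by its native URA3 promoter and oriented antisense to the T7 promoter. A short fragment of a tetracycline resistance gene lies next to the insert and was presumably carried over from an earlier cloning intermediate; it is incomplete and should not be functional. Small bom, rop and lacI fragments are similar backbone remnants.

The plasmid therefore offers two independent yeast auxotrophic markers, with URA3 also counterselectable on 5-fluoroorotic acid. This suits it to complementation of ura3 strains, to use as a control, and to plasmid-loss or shuffling schemes. The record does not state the depositor's specific purpose.
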