Features (pLannotate 1.2.2; 21 found; start..end, strand, type, name):
    137..186     +  misc_feature   bom (fragment): basis of mobility region from pBR322
    187..467     +  promoter       TRP1 promoter: S. cerevisiae TRP1
    468..1142    +  CDS            TRP1: phosphoribosylanthranilate isomerase, required for tryptophan biosynthesis; S. cerevisiae TRP1; yeast auxotrophic marker
   1189..1238    +  misc_feature   bom (fragment): basis of mobility region from pBR322
   1239..1694    -  rep_origin     f1 ori (sequence partly withheld): f1 bacteriophage origin of replication; arrow indicates direction of (+) strand synthesis
   1702..1859    -  CDS            lacZα (fragment): LacZα fragment of β-galactosidase; lacZ fragment
   1862..1880    +  promoter       T7 promoter: promoter for bacteriophage T7 RNA polymerase
   1968..2771    -  CDS            URA3: orotidine-5'-phosphate decarboxylase, required for uracil biosynthesis; S. cerevisiae URA3; yeast auxotrophic marker, counterselectable with 5-fluoroorotic acid (5-FOA)
   2772..2987    -  promoter       URA3 promoter: S. cerevisiae URA3
   3153..3491    -  CDS            TcR (fragment): tetracycline efflux protein; tet; confers resistance to tetracycline
   3485..3575    +  misc_feature   MCS (fragment): pBluescript multiple cloning site
   3588..3606    -  promoter       T3 promoter: promoter for bacteriophage T3 RNA polymerase
   3651..3667    -  protein_bind   lac operator: The lac repressor binds to the lac operator to inhibit transcription in E. coli. This inhibition can be relieved by adding lactose or isopropyl-β-D-thiogalactopyranoside (IPTG). lac repressor encoded by lacI
   3675..3705    -  promoter       lac promoter: promoter for the E. coli lac operon
   3720..3741    -  protein_bind   CAP binding site: CAP binding activates transcription in the presence of cAMP. E. coli catabolite activator protein
   3754..3846    -  CDS            lacI (fragment): lac repressor; lacI; The lac repressor binds to the lac operator to inhibit transcription in E. coli. This inhibition can be relieved by adding lactose or isopropyl-β-D-thiogalactopyranoside (IPTG).
   4029..4617    -  rep_origin     ori: high-copy-number ColE1/pMB1/pBR322/pUC origin of replication
   4788..5648    -  CDS            AmpR: β-lactamase; bla; confers resistance to ampicillin, carbenicillin, and related antibiotics
   5649..5753    -  promoter       AmpR promoter: bla
   5790..6293    +  misc_feature   CEN/ARS: S. cerevisiae CEN6 centromere fused to an autonomously replicating sequence
   6362..35      +  CDS            rop (fragment) (across the origin): Rop protein, which maintains plasmids at low copy number; rop
>Addgene plasmid #11004 | pRS314-URA3 | depositor full sequence | sequence record 6838 | Author sequence
TCGCGCGTTTCGGTGATGACGGTGAAAACCTCTGACACATGCAGCTCCCGGAGACGGTCACAGCTTGTCT
GTAAGCGGATGCCGGGAGCAGACAAGCCCGTCAGGGCGCGTCAGCGGGTGTTGGCGGGTGTCGGGGCTGG
CTTAACTATGCGGCATCAGAGCAGATTGTACTGAGAGTGCACCATAAACGACATTACTATATATATAATA
TAGGAAGCATTTAATAGACAGCATCGTAATATATGTGTACTTTGCAGTTATGACGCCAGATGGCAGTAGT
GGAAGATATTCTTTATTGAAAAATAGCTTGTCACCTTACGTACAATCTTGATCCGGAGCTTTTCTTTTTT
TGCCGATTAAGAATTAATTCGGTCGAAAAAAGAAAAGGAGAGGGCCAAGAGGGAGGGCATTGGTGACTAT
TGAGCACGTGAGTATACGTGATTAAGCACACAAAGGCAGCTTGGAGTATGTCTGTTATTAATTTCACAGG
TAGTTCTGGTCCATTGGTGAAAGTTTGCGGCTTGCAGAGCACAGAGGCCGCAGAATGTGCTCTAGATTCC
GATGCTGACTTGCTGGGTATTATATGTGTGCCCAATAGAAAGAGAACAATTGACCCGGTTATTGCAAGGA
AAATTTCAAGTCTTGTAAAAGCATATAAAAATAGTTCAGGCACTCCGAAATACTTGGTTGGCGTGTTTCG
TAATCAACCTAAGGAGGATGTTTTGGCTCTGGTCAATGATTACGGCATTGATATCGTCCAACTGCATGGA
GATGAGTCGTGGCAAGAATACCAAGAGTTCCTCGGTTTGCCAGTTATTAAAAGACTCGTATTTCCAAAAG
ACTGCAACATACTACTCAGTGCAGCTTCACAGAAACCTCATTCGTTTATTCCCTTGTTTGATTCAGAAGC
AGGTGGGACAGGTGAACTTTTGGATTGGAACTCGATTTCTGACTGGGTTGGAAGGCAAGAGAGCCCCGAA
AGCTTACATTTTATGTTAGCTGGTGGACTGACGCCAGAAAATGTTGGTGATGCGCTTAGATTAAATGGCG
TTATTGGTGTTGATGTAAGCGGAGGTGTGGAGACAAATGGTGTAAAAGACTCTAACAAAATAGCAAATTT
CGTCAAAAATGCTAAGAAATAGGTTATTACTGAGTAGTATTTATTTAAGTATTGTTTGTGCACTTGCCTG
CGGTGTGAAATACCGCACAGATGCGTAAGGAGAAAATACCGCATCAGGAAATTGTAAACGTTAATATTTT
GTTAAAATTCGCGTTAAATTTTTGTTAAATCAGCTCATTTTTTAACCAATAGGCCGAAATCGGCAAAATC
CCTTATAAATCAAAAGAATAGACCGAGATAGGGT
[37 nt withheld, positions 1365-1401]
AAAGAACGTGGACTCCAACGTCAAAGG
[49 nt withheld, positions 1429-1477]
T
[91 nt withheld, positions 1479-1569]
G
[124 nt withheld, positions 1571-1694]
CGCGCCATTCGCCATTCAGGCTGCGCAACTGTTGGGAAGGGCGATCGGTGCGGGCCTCTTCGCTATTACG
CCAGCTGGCGAAGGGGGGATGTGCTGCAAGGCGATTAAGTTGGGTAACGCCAGGGTTTTCCCAGTCACGA
CGTTGTAAAACGACGGCCAGTGAATTGTAATACGACTCACTATAGGGCGAATTGGGGGTAATAACTGATA
TAATTAAATTGAAGCTCTAATTTGTGAGTTTAGTATACATGCATTTACTTATAATACAGTTTTTTAGTTT
TGCTGGCCGCATCTTCTCAAATATGCTTCCCAGCCTGCTTTTCTGTAACGTTCACCCTCTACCTTAGCAT
CCCTTCCCTTTGCAAATAGTCCTCTTCCAACAATAATAATGTCAGATCCTGTAGAGACCACATCATCCAC
GGTTCTATACTGTTGACCCAATGCGTCTCCCTTGTCATCTAAACCCACACCGGGTGTCATAATCAACCAA
TCGTAACCTTCATCTCTTCCACCCATGTCTCTTTGAGCAATAAAGCCGATAACAAAATCTTTGTCGCTCT
TCGCAATGTCAACAGTACCCTTAGTATATTCTCCAGTAGATAGGGAGCCCTTGCATGACAATTCTGCTAA
CATCAAAAGGCCTCTAGGTTCCTTTGTTACTTCTTCTGCCGCCTGCTTCAAACCGCTAACAATACCTGGG
CCCACCACACCGTGTGCATTCGTAATGTCTGCCCATTCTGCTATTCTGTATACACCCGCAGAGTACTGCA
ATTTGACTGTATTACCAATGTCAGCAAATTTTCTGTCTTCGAAGAGTAAAAAATTGTACTTGGCGGATAA
TGCCTTTAGCGGCTTAACTGTGCCCTCCATGGAAAAATCAGTCAAGATATCCACATGTGTTTTTAGTAAA
CAAATTTTGGGACCTAATGCTTCAACTAACTCCAGTAATTCCTTGGTGGTACGAACATCCAATGAAGCAC
ACAAGTTTGTTTGCTTTTCGTGCATGATATTAAATAGCTTGGCAGCAACAGGACTAGGATGAGTAGCAGC
ACGTTCCTTATATGTAGCTTTCGACATGATTTATCTTCGTTTCCTGCAGGTTTTTGTTCTGTGCAGTTGG
GTTAAGAATACTGGGCAATTTCATGTTTCTTCAACACTACATATGCGTATATATACCAATCTAAGTCTGT
GCTCCTTCCTTCGTTCTTCCTTCTGTTCGGAGATTACCGAATCAAAAAAATTTCAAAGAAACCGAAATCA
AAAAAAAGAATAAAAAAAAAATGATGAATTGAATTGAAACCCCCCCCCCGATGCGCCGCGTGCGGCTGCT
GGAGATGGCGGACGCGATGGATATGTTCTGCCAAGGGTTGGTTTGCGCATTCACAGTTCTCCGCAAGAAT
TGATTGGCTCCAATTCTTGGAGTGGTGAATCCGTTAGCGAGGTGCCGCCGGCTTCCATTCAGGTCGAGGT
GGCCCGGCTCCATGCACCGCGACGCAACGCGGGGAGGCAGACAAGGTATAGGGCGGCGCCTACAATCCAT
GCCAACCCGTTCCATGTGCTCGCCGAGGCGGCATAAATCGCCGTGACGATCAGCGGTCCAGTGATCGAAG
TTAGGCTGGTAAGAGCCGCGAGCGATCCTTGAAGCTGTCCCTGATGGTCGTCATCTACCTGCCTGGACAG
CATGGCCTGCAACGCGGGCATCCCGATGCCGCCGGAAGCGAGAAGAATCATAATGGGGAAGGCCATCCAG
CCTCGCGTCGCGAACGCCAGCAAGACGTAGCCCAGCGCGTCGGCCGCTCTAGAACTAGTGGATCCCCCGG
GCTGCAGGAATTCGATATCAAGCTTATCGATACCGTCGACCTCGAGGGGGGGCCCGGTACCCAGCTTTTG
TTCCCTTTAGTGAGGGTTAATTCCGAGCTTGGCGTAATCATGGTCATAGCTGTTTCCTGTGTGAAATTGT
TATCCGCTCACAATTCCACACAACATAGGAGCCGGAAGCATAAAGTGTAAAGCCTGGGGTGCCTAATGAG
TGAGGTAACTCACATTAATTGCGTTGCGCTCACTGCCCGCTTTCCAGTCGGGAAACCTGTCGTGCCAGCT
GCATTAATGAATCGGCCAACGCGCGGGGAGAGGCGGTTTGCGTATTGGGCGCTCTTCCGCTTCCTCGCTC
ACTGACTCGCTGCGCTCGGTCGTTCGGCTGCGGCGAGCGGTATCAGCTCACTCAAAGGCGGTAATACGGT
TATCCACAGAATCAGGGGATAACGCAGGAAAGAACATGTGAGCAAAAGGCCAGCAAAAGGCCAGGAACCG
TAAAAAGGCCGCGTTGCTGGCGTTTTTCCATAGGCTCGGCCCCCCTGACGAGCATCACAAAAATCGACGC
TCAAGTCAGAGGTGGCGAAACCCGACAGGACTATAAAGATACCAGGCGTTCCCCCCTGGAAGCTCCCTCG
TGCGCTCTCCTGTTCCGACCCTGCCGCTTACCGGATACCTGTCCGCCTTTCTCCCTTCGGGAAGCGTGGC
GCTTTCTCAATGCTCACGCTGTAGGTATCTCAGTTCGGTGTAGGTCGTTCGCTCCAAGCTGGGCTGTGTG
CACGAACCCCCCGTTCAGCCCGACCGCTGCGCCTTATCCGGTAACTATCGTCTTGAGTCCAACCCGGTAA
GACACGACTTATCGCCACTGGCAGCAGCCACTGGTAACAGGATTAGCAGAGCGAGGTATGTAGGCGGTGC
TACAGAGTTCTTGAAGTGGTGGCCTAACTACGGCTACACTAGAAGGACAGTATTTGGTATCTGCGCTCTG
CTGAAGCCAGTTACCTTCGGAAAAAGAGTTGGTAGCTCTTGATCCGGCAAACAAACCACCGCTGGTAGCG
GTGGTTTTTTTGTTTGCAAGCAGCAGATTACGCGCAGAAAAAAAGGATCTCAAGAAGATCCTTTGATCTT
TTCTACGGGGTCTGACGCTCAGTGGAACGAAAACTCACGTTAAGGGATTTTGGTCATGAGATTATCAAAA
AGGATCTTCACCTAGATCCTTTTAAATTAAAAATGAAGTTTTAAATCAATCTAAAGTATATATGAGTAAA
CTTGGTCTGACAGTTACCAATGCTTAATCAGTGAGGCACCTATCTCAGCGATCTGTCTATTTCGTTCATC
CATAGTTGCCTGACTGCCCGTCGTGTAGATAACTACGATACGGGAGGGCTTACCATCTGGCCCCAGTGCT
GCAATGATACCGCGAGACCCACGCTCACCGGCTCCAGATTTATCAGCAATAAACCAGCCAGCCGGAAGGG
CCGAGCGCAGAAGTGGTCCTGCAACTTTATCCGCCTCCATCCAGTCTATTAATTGTTGCCGGGAAGCTAG
AGTAAGTAGTTCGCCAGTTAATAGTTTGCGCAACGTTGTTGCCATTGCTACAGGCATCGTGGTGTCACGC
TCGTCGTTTGGTATGGCTTCATTCAGCTCCGGTTCCCAACGATCAAGGCGAGTTACATGATCCCCCATGT
TGTGAAAAAAAGCGGTTAGCTCCTTCGGTCCTCCGATCGTTGTCAGAAGTAAGTTGGCCGCAGTGTTATC
ACTCATGGTTATGGCAGCACTGCATAATTCTCTTACTGTCATGCCATCCGTAAGATGCTTTTCTGTGACT
GGTGAGTACTCAACCAAGTCATTCTGAGAATAGTGTATGCGGCGACCGAGTTGCTCTTGCCCGGCGTCAA
TACGGGATAATACCGCGCCACATAGCAGAACTTTAAAAGTGCTCATCATTGGAAAACGTTCTTCGGGGCG
AAAACTCTCAAGGATCTTACCGCTGTTGAGATCCAGTTCGATGTAACCCACTCGTGCACCCAACTGATCT
TCAGCATCTTTTACTTTCACCAGCGTTTCTGGGTGAGCAAAAACAGGAAGGCAAAATGCCGCAAAAAAGG
GAATAAGGGCGACACGGAAATGTTGAATACTCATACTCTTCCTTTTTCAATATTATTGAAGCATTTATCA
GGGTTATTGTCTCATGAGCGGATACATATTTGAATGTATTTAGAAAAATAAACAAATAGGGGTTCCGCGC
ACATTTCCCCGAAAAGTGCCACCTGGGTCCTTTTCATCACGTGCTATAAAAATAATTATAATTTAAATTT
TTTAATATAAATATATAAATTAAAAATAGAAAGTAAAAAAAGAAATTAAAGAAAAAATAGTTTTTGTTTT
CCGAAGATGTAAAAGACTCTAGGGGGATCGCCAACAAATACTACCTTTTATCTTGCTCTTCCTGCTCTCA
GGTATTAATGCCGAATTGTTTCATCTTGTCTGTGTAGAAGACCACACACGAAAATCCTGTGATTTTACAT
TTTACTTATCGTTAATCGAATGTATATCTATTTAATCTGCTTTTCTTGTCTAATAAATATATATGTAAAG
TACGCTTTTTGTTGAAATTTTTTAAACCTTTGTTTATTTTTTTTTCTTCATTCCGTAACTCTTCTACCTT
CTTTATTTACTTTCTAAAATCCAAATACAAAACATAAAAATAAATAAACACAGAGTAAATTCCCAAATTA
TTCCATCATTAAAAGATACGAGGCGCGTGTAAGTTACAGGCAAGCGATCCGTCCTAAGAAACCATTATTA
TCATGACATTAACCTATAAAAATAGGCGTATCACGAGGCCCTTTCGTC
