>Addgene plasmid #11004 | pRS314-URA3 | addgene partial sequence | sequence record 17965 | T7 5'-TAATACGACTCACTATAGGG-3'
GCTCTAATTTGTGAGTTTAGTATACATGCATTTACTTATAATACAGTTTTTTAGTTTTGCTGGCCGCATC
TTCTCAAATATGCTTCCCAGCCTGCTTTTCTGTAACGTTCACCCTCTACCTTAGCATCCCTTCCCTTTGC
AAATAGTCCTCTTCCAACAATAATAATGTCAGATCCTGTAGAGACCACATCATCCACGGTTCTATACTGT
TGACCCAATGCGTCTCCCTTGTCATCTAAACCCACACCGGGTGTCATAATCAACCAATCGTAACCTTCAT
CTCTTCCACCCATGTCTCTTTGAGCAATAAAGCCGATAACAAAATCTTTGTCGCTCTTCGCAATGTCAAC
AGTACCCTTAGTATATTCTCCAGTAGATAGGGAGCCCTTGCATGACAATTCTGCTAACATCAAAAGGCCT
CTAGGTTCCTTTGTTACTTCTTCTGCCGCCTGCTTCAAACCGCTAACAATACCTGGGCCCACCACACCGT
GTGCATTCGTAATGTCTGCCCATTCTGCTATTCTGTATACACCCGCAGAGTACTGCAATTTGACTGTATT
ACCAATGTCAGCAAATTTTCTGTCTTCGAAGAGTAAAAAATTGTACTTGGCGGATAATGCCTTTAGCGGC
TTAACTGTGCCCTCCATGGAAAAATCAGTCAAGATATCCACATGTGTTTTTAGTAAACAAATTTTGGGAC
CTAATGCTTCAACTAACTCCAGTAATTCCTTGGTGGTACGAACATCCAATG
